Addgene plasmid #232837: pAAV-Syn-NES-SomaFRCaMPi
Purpose: AAV transfer plasmid for Syn-mediated expression of soma-targeted FRCaMPi
Depositing lab: Kiryl Piatkevich. Depositing organization: Westlake University. Publication: A sensitive soma-localized red fluorescent calcium indicator for in vivo imaging of neuronal populations at single-cell resolution. Zhou S, Zhu Q, Eom M, Fang S, Subach OM, Ran C, Alvarado JS, Sunkavalli PS, Dong Y, Wang Y, Hu J, Zhang H, Wang Z, Sun X, Yang T, Mu Y, Yoon YG, Guo ZV, Subach FV, Piatkevich KD. PLoS Biol. 2025 Apr 29;23(4):e3003048. doi: 10.1371/journal.pbio.3003048. eCollection 2025 Apr. PubMed 40299972.
Backbone
  Vector backbone: pAAV
  Vector type: Mammalian Expression, AAV
Growth in bacteria
  Bacterial resistance: Ampicillin, 100 μg/mL
  Growth temperature: 37°C
  Growth strain: NEB Stable
  Copy number: High Copy
Gene/Insert
  Gene/Insert name: NES-SomaFRCaMPi
  Species: Synthetic
  Insert size (bp): 2085
  Entrez Gene: NES (a.k.a. Nbla00170)
  Promoter: Syn
  Tag / fusion protein: nuclear export sequence (N terminal on insert)
  Cloning method: Restriction Enzyme; 5′ cloning site BamHI (unknown if destroyed); 3′ cloning site EcoRI (unknown if destroyed)
  Sequencing primers: 5′ AGAGCGCAGTCGAGAGGATCCtaagccaccATGCTTCAACTTCCTCCTCTTGAACG; 3′ GATAAGCTTTGTACGGAATTCctaatacagacgctggggcttgc
Terms and licenses: Academic/Nonprofit Terms; Industry Terms: Not Available to Industry
How to cite: pAAV-Syn-NES-SomaFRCaMPi was a gift from Kiryl Piatkevich (Addgene plasmid # 232837 ; http://n2t.net/addgene:232837 ; RRID:Addgene_232837) For viral preps, please replace (Addgene plasmid # 232837) in the above sentence with: (Addgene viral prep # 232837-AAV8)
