[The description below was written by a language model from this plasmid's Addgene catalogue record and pLannotate feature annotations shown in this document.]
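Description:
pAAV-Syn-NES-SomaFRCaMPi is an AAV transfer plasmid (about 6.5 kb) for neuron-specific expression of a soma-targeted red fluorescent calcium indicator in mammalian cells. It is maintained in bacteria as a high-copy plasmid through a ColE1/pUC-type origin and selected with ampicillin via the β-lactamase gene; an f1 phage origin is also present. The expression cassette is flanked by AAV2 inverted terminal repeats, which allow it to be packaged into recombinant AAV particles when helper functions are supplied. In the automated annotation the 3′ ITR is called in full, whereas the 5′ ITR is detected only as short fragments. This is common for these repetitive, hard-to-sequence elements and does not by itself show that the repeat is defective.

Within the ITRs, the human synapsin I promoter drives the 2,085 bp synthetic insert, cloned between BamHI and EcoRI sites. The open reading frame begins with an N-terminal nuclear export sequence, which keeps the sensor out of the nucleus. The catalogue's link to the nestin gene appears to be an artefact of the "NES" abbreviation. The sensor core is annotated as two mApple-derived segments flanking a calmodulin-like calcium-binding domain, so that calcium binding modulates red fluorescence. A linker then joins it to the human ribosomal protein RPL10A, which presumably serves as the soma-localising moiety by tethering the indicator to ribosomes in the cell body. A WPRE enhances transcript stability and expression, and a bovine growth hormone polyadenylation signal terminates the message. Small hits to SV40 small t antigen, the EF-1α core promoter, GFP11, bom and rop are short fragments and probably not functional parts. The construct is intended for in vivo imaging of neuronal population activity at single-cell resolution, with reduced neuropil signal.
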