Features (pLannotate 1.2.2; 20 found; start..end, strand, type, name):
     12..39      +  repeat_region  AAV2 ITR (fragment): inverted terminal repeat of adeno-associated virus serotype 2 inverted
     68..95      +  repeat_region  AAV2 ITR (fragment): inverted terminal repeat of adeno-associated virus serotype 2 inverted
    152..218     +  CDS            small t antigen (fragment): SV40 (simian virus 40) small t antigen
    244..297     +  promoter       EF-1α core promoter (fragment): core promoter for human elongation factor EF-1α
    349..796     +  promoter       hSyn promoter: human synapsin I promoter; confers neuron-specific expression (Kügler et al., 2003)
    863..1311    +  CDS            mApple (fragment): photostable monomeric derivative of DsRed (Shaner et al., 2008) mammalian codon-optimized
   1322..1681    +  CDS            cam1 (fragment): CALM_SCHPO - Experimental evidence at protein level: Swiss-Prot protein existence level 1. Calmodulin mediates the control of a large number of enzymes, ion channels and other proteins by Ca(2+). Among the enzymes to be stimulated by the calmodulin-Ca(2+) complex are a number of protein kinases and phosphatases. From Schizosaccharomyces pombe (strain 972 / ATCC 24843) (Fission yeast).
   1884..2131    +  CDS            mApple (fragment): photostable monomeric derivative of DsRed (Shaner et al., 2008) mammalian codon-optimized
   2156..2172    +  CDS            GFP11x7 (fragment): seven tandem copies of the 11th β-strand of superfolder GFP each GFP11 associates with GFP(1-10), consisting of the first 10 β-strands, to reconstitute fluorescent GFP (Kamiyama et al., 2016)
   2252..2899    +  CDS            RPL10A (sequence withheld): RL10A_HUMAN - Also known as NEDD6. Experimental evidence at protein level: Swiss-Prot protein existence level 1. Component of the large ribosomal subunit. From Homo sapiens (Human).
   2927..3515    +  misc_feature   WPRE: woodchuck hepatitis virus posttranscriptional regulatory element
   3533..3740    +  polyA_signal   bGH poly(A) signal: bovine growth hormone polyadenylation signal
   3792..3932    +  repeat_region  AAV2 ITR: inverted terminal repeat of adeno-associated virus serotype 2 inverted
   3937..3988    -  misc_feature   bom (fragment): basis of mobility region from pBR322
   4007..4462    +  rep_origin     f1 ori (sequence partly withheld): f1 bacteriophage origin of replication; arrow indicates direction of (+) strand synthesis
   4463..4512    -  misc_feature   bom (fragment): basis of mobility region from pBR322
   4614..4649    -  CDS            rop (fragment): Rop protein, which maintains plasmids at low copy number; rop
   4744..4848    +  promoter       AmpR promoter: bla
   4849..5709    +  CDS            AmpR: β-lactamase; bla; confers resistance to ampicillin, carbenicillin, and related antibiotics
   5880..6468    +  rep_origin     ori: high-copy-number ColE1/pMB1/pBR322/pUC origin of replication
>Addgene plasmid #232837 | pAAV-Syn-NES-SomaFRCaMPi | addgene full sequence | sequence record 477096 | Addgene NGS Result
CCTGCAGGCAGCTGCGCGCTCGCTCGCTCACTGAGGCCGCCCGGGCGTCGGGCGACCTTTGGTCGCCCGG
CCTCAGTGAGCGAGCGAGCGCGCAGAGAGGGAGTGGCCAACTCCATCACTAGGGGTTCCTGCGGCCGCAC
GCGTTGCAAAGATGGATAAAGTTTTAAACAGAGAGGAATCTTTGCAGCTAATGGACCTTCTAGGTCTTGA
AAGGAGTGGGAATTGGCTCCGGTGCCCGTCAGTGGGCAGAGCGCACATCGCCCACAGTCCCCGAGAAGTT
GGGGGGAGGGGTCGGCAGCAAATTAATTAATGGTTAATTAATCTAGACTGCAGAGGGCCCTGCGTATGAG
TGCAAGTGGGTTTTAGGACCAGGATGAGGCGGGGTGGGGGTGCCTACCTGACGACCGACCCCGACCCACT
GGACAAGCACCCAACCCCCATTCCCCAAATTGCGCATCCCCTATCAGAGAGGGGGAGGGGAAACAGGATG
CGGCGAGGCGCGTGCGCACTGCCAGCTTCAGCACCGCGGACAGTGCCTTCGCCCCCGCCTGGCGGCGCGC
GCCACCGCCGCCTCAGCACTGAAGGCGCGCTGACGTCACTCGCCGGTCCCCCGCAAACTCCCCTTCCCGG
CCACCTTGGTCGCGTCCGCGCCGCCGCCGGCCCAGCCGGACCGCACCACGCGAGGCGCGAGATAGGGGGG
CACGGGCGCGACCATCTGCGCTGCGGCGCCGGCGACTCAGCGCTGCCTCAGTCTGCGGTGGGCAGCGGAG
GAGTCGTGTCGTGCCTGAGAGCGCAGTCGAGAGGATCCTAAGCCACCATGCTTCAACTTCCTCCTCTTGA
ACGTCTTACTCTTTCGAGATCTATGGTGAGCAAGGGCGAGGAGGATAACATGGCCATCATCAAGGAGTTC
ATGCGCTTCAAGGTGCACATGGAGGGCTCCGTGAACGGCCACGAGTTCGAGATCGAGGGCGAGGGCGAGG
GCCGCCCCTACGAGGCCTTCCAGACCGCTAGGCTGAAGGTGACCAAGGGTGGCCCCCTGCCCTTCGCCTG
GGACATCCTGTCCCCTCAGTTCATGTACGGCTCCAAGGCCTACATTAAGCACCCAGCCGACATCCCCGAC
TACTTCAAGCTGTCCTTCCCCGAGGGCTTCAGGTGGGAGCGCGTGATGAGCTTCGAGGACGGCGGCATTA
TTCACGTTAATCAGGACTCCTCCCTGCAGGACGGCGTATTCATCTACAAGGTGAAGCTGCTCGGCACCAA
CTTCCCCCCCGACGGCCCCGTAATGCAGAAGAAGACCATGGGCTGGGAGGCTTCCTACGAGATGACTACC
CGTAACCTTACAGATGAGCAGATTGCGGAGTTCCGTGAGGCCTTTTCGCTGCTTGATCGTGATCAGGATG
GAAATATCACGTCCAATGAATTGGGTGTGGTTATGAGGTCGTTAGGTCTATCGCCTACTGCCGCCGAATT
ACAAGATATGATTAATGAGGTCGATGCCGATGGTAATGGCACAATTGATTTTACCGAATTTTTGACAATG
ATGGCCCGGAAAATGAAGGATACCGACGACGAAGAGGAAGTTCGCGAAGCCTTTAAAGTCTTCGATAAAG
ATGGAAGTGGATACATTACAGTCGAGGAGCTGACTCATGTTCTTACAAGTCTCGGTGAACGTTTGTCTCG
AGAAGAAGTAGCCGATGTGATACGTGAAGCCGACTCCGATGGCGATGGTGTAATCAACTACGAAGAATTT
TCTCGTGTCATTTCTTCCAAGGGCGGTTCAGGAGGCAGCGGGTCAGGTTCAATGAGGAAACCGTTCCGTG
GCGCGGGCAACGCTGTGCGTGCTTTCAGCACTTGGAAAAAGCTAGTGCCGCGGGTTTCCGAGTGGATGTA
CCCCGAGGACGGCGCCCTGAAGAGCGAGATCAGGAAGGGGCTGAGGCTGAAGGACGGCGGCCACTACGCC
GCCGAGGTCAAGACCACCTACAAGGCCAAGAAGCCCGTGCAGCTGCCCGGCGCCTACATCGTCGACATCG
AGTTGGACATCTTGTCCCACAACGAGGACTACACCATCGTGGAACAGTGCGAACGCGCCGTGGGCCGCCA
CCCCACCGGTGGCACGGACGCGCTGTACAAGGGCGGATCTGGCGGTAGCGGAGGGACAGGTGGCTCTGGA
GGGAGCGGAGGCACTGGCGGATCTGGTGGGAGCGGAGGTACCTCAGGCCGGACTCAGATCTCAAGCTCAA
GCTTCGAGTTC
[648 nt withheld, positions 2252-2899]
TAGGAATTCCGTACAAAGCTTATCGATAATCAACCTCTGGATTACAAAATTTGTGAAAGATTGACTGGTA
TTCTTAACTATGTTGCTCCTTTTACGCTATGTGGATACGCTGCTTTAATGCCTTTGTATCATGCTATTGC
TTCCCGTATGGCTTTCATTTTCTCCTCCTTGTATAAATCCTGGTTGCTGTCTCTTTATGAGGAGTTGTGG
CCCGTTGTCAGGCAACGTGGCGTGGTGTGCACTGTGTTTGCTGACGCAACCCCCACTGGTTGGGGCATTG
CCACCACCTGTCAGCTCCTTTCCGGGACTTTCGCTTTCCCCCTCCCTATTGCCACGGCGGAACTCATCGC
CGCCTGCCTTGCCCGCTGCTGGACAGGGGCTCGGCTGTTGGGCACTGACAATTCCGTGGTGTTGTCGGGG
AAATCATCGTCCTTTCCTTGGCTGCTCGCCTATGTTGCCACCTGGATTCTGCGCGGGACGTCCTTCTGCT
ACGTCCCTTCGGCCCTCAATCCAGCGGACCTTCCTTCCCGCGGCCTGCTGCCGGCTCTGCGGCCTCTTCC
GCGTCTTCGCCTTCGCCCTCAGACGAGTCGGATCTCCCTTTGGGCCGCCTCCCCGCATCGATACCGGCTC
GAGCTGTGCCTTCTAGTTGCCAGCCATCTGTTGTTTGCCCCTCCCCCGTGCCTTCCTTGACCCTGGAAGG
TGCCACTCCCACTGTCCTTTCCTAATAAAATGAGGAAATTGCATCGCATTGTCTGAGTAGGTGTCATTCT
ATTCTGGGGGGTGGGGTGGGGCAGGACAGCAAGGGGGAGGATTGGGAAGACAATAGCAGGCATGCTGGGG
ATGCGGTCTCGAGCTGATTTTGTAGGTAACCACGTGCGGACCGAGCGGCCGCAGGAACCCCTAGTGATGG
AGTTGGCCACTCCCTCTCTGCGCGCTCGCTCGCTCACTGAGGCCGGGCGACCAAAGGTCGCCCGACGCCC
GGGCTTTGCCCGGGCGGCCTCAGTGAGCGAGCGAGCGCGCAGCTGCCTGCAGGGGCGCCTGATGCGGTAT
TTTCTCCTTACGCATCTGTGCGGTATTTCACACCGCATA
[95 nt withheld, positions 3989-4083]
T
[46 nt withheld, positions 4085-4130]
C
[141 nt withheld, positions 4132-4272]
CCTTTGACGTTGGAGTCCACGTTCTTT
[37 nt withheld, positions 4300-4336]
ACTCTATCTCGGGCTATTCTTTTGATTTATAAGGGATTTTGCCGATTTCGGTCTATTGGTTAAAAAATGA
GCTGATTTAACAAAAATTTAACGCGAATTTTAACAAAATATTAACGTTTACAATTTTATGGTGCACTCTC
AGTACAATCTGCTCTGATGCCGCATAGTTAAGCCAGCCCCGACACCCGCCAACACCCGCTGACGCGCCCT
GACGGGCTTGTCTGCTCCCGGCATCCGCTTACAGACAAGCTGTGACCGTCTCCGGGAGCTGCATGTGTCA
GAGGTTTTCACCGTCATCACCGAAACGCGCGAGACGAAAGGGCCTCGTGATACGCCTATTTTTATAGGTT
AATGTCATGATAATAATGGTTTCTTAGACGTCAGGTGGCACTTTTCGGGGAAATGTGCGCGGAACCCCTA
TTTGTTTATTTTTCTAAATACATTCAAATATGTATCCGCTCATGAGACAATAACCCTGATAAATGCTTCA
ATAATATTGAAAAAGGAAGAGTATGAGTATTCAACATTTCCGTGTCGCCCTTATTCCCTTTTTTGCGGCA
TTTTGCCTTCCTGTTTTTGCTCACCCAGAAACGCTGGTGAAAGTAAAAGATGCTGAAGATCAGTTGGGTG
CACGAGTGGGTTACATCGAACTGGATCTCAACAGCGGTAAGATCCTTGAGAGTTTTCGCCCCGAAGAACG
TTTTCCAATGATGAGCACTTTTAAAGTTCTGCTATGTGGCGCGGTATTATCCCGTATTGACGCCGGGCAA
GAGCAACTCGGTCGCCGCATACACTATTCTCAGAATGACTTGGTTGAGTACTCACCAGTCACAGAAAAGC
ATCTTACGGATGGCATGACAGTAAGAGAATTATGCAGTGCTGCCATAACCATGAGTGATAACACTGCGGC
CAACTTACTTCTGACAACGATCGGAGGACCGAAGGAGCTAACCGCTTTTTTGCACAACATGGGGGATCAT
GTAACTCGCCTTGATCGTTGGGAACCGGAGCTGAATGAAGCCATACCAAACGACGAGCGTGACACCACGA
TGCCTGTAGCAATGGCAACAACGTTGCGCAAACTATTAACTGGCGAACTACTTACTCTAGCTTCCCGGCA
ACAATTAATAGACTGGATGGAGGCGGATAAAGTTGCAGGACCACTTCTGCGCTCGGCCCTTCCGGCTGGC
TGGTTTATTGCTGATAAATCTGGAGCCGGTGAGCGTGGGTCTCGCGGTATCATTGCAGCACTGGGGCCAG
ATGGTAAGCCCTCCCGTATCGTAGTTATCTACACGACGGGGAGTCAGGCAACTATGGATGAACGAAATAG
ACAGATCGCTGAGATAGGTGCCTCACTGATTAAGCATTGGTAACTGTCAGACCAAGTTTACTCATATATA
CTTTAGATTGATTTAAAACTTCATTTTTAATTTAAAAGGATCTAGGTGAAGATCCTTTTTGATAATCTCA
TGACCAAAATCCCTTAACGTGAGTTTTCGTTCCACTGAGCGTCAGACCCCGTAGAAAAGATCAAAGGATC
TTCTTGAGATCCTTTTTTTCTGCGCGTAATCTGCTGCTTGCAAACAAAAAAACCACCGCTACCAGCGGTG
GTTTGTTTGCCGGATCAAGAGCTACCAACTCTTTTTCCGAAGGTAACTGGCTTCAGCAGAGCGCAGATAC
CAAATACTGTTCTTCTAGTGTAGCCGTAGTTAGGCCACCACTTCAAGAACTCTGTAGCACCGCCTACATA
CCTCGCTCTGCTAATCCTGTTACCAGTGGCTGCTGCCAGTGGCGATAAGTCGTGTCTTACCGGGTTGGAC
TCAAGACGATAGTTACCGGATAAGGCGCAGCGGTCGGGCTGAACGGGGGGTTCGTGCACACAGCCCAGCT
TGGAGCGAACGACCTACACCGAACTGAGATACCTACAGCGTGAGCTATGAGAAAGCGCCACGCTTCCCGA
AGGGAGAAAGGCGGACAGGTATCCGGTAAGCGGCAGGGTCGGAACAGGAGAGCGCACGAGGGAGCTTCCA
GGGGGAAACGCCTGGTATCTTTATAGTCCTGTCGGGTTTCGCCACCTCTGACTTGAGCGTCGATTTTTGT
GATGCTCGTCAGGGGGGCGGAGCCTATGGAAAAACGCCAGCAACGCGGCCTTTTTACGGTTCCTGGCCTT
TTGCTGGCCTTTTGCTCACATGT
